Addgene plasmid #87975: pLJC2-UMPS-3xFLAG
Purpose: 3rd generation lentiviral vector for Expression of UMPS in mammalian cells
Depositing lab: David Sabatini. Depositing organization: Whitehead Institute for Biomedical Research. Publication: Physiologic Medium Rewires Cellular Metabolism and Reveals Uric Acid as an Endogenous Inhibitor of UMP Synthase. Cantor JR, Abu-Remaileh M, Kanarek N, Freinkman E, Gao X, Louissaint A Jr, Lewis CA, Sabatini DM. Cell. 2017 Apr 6;169(2):258-272.e17. doi: 10.1016/j.cell.2017.03.023. PubMed 28388410.
Backbone
  Vector backbone: pLJC2
  Vector type: Mammalian Expression, Lentiviral
Growth in bacteria
  Bacterial resistance: Ampicillin, 100 μg/mL
  Growth temperature: 37°C
  Growth strain: NEB Stable
  Copy number: Unknown
Gene/Insert
  Gene/Insert name: UMPS
  Species: H. sapiens (human)
  Entrez Gene: UMPS (a.k.a. OPRT)
  Promoter: CMV
  Tag / fusion protein: 3xFLAG (C terminal on insert)
  Cloning method: Restriction Enzyme; 5′ cloning site PacI (unknown if destroyed); 3′ cloning site NotI (unknown if destroyed)
  Sequencing primers: 5′ TGTACGGTGGGAGGTCTATATAAG; 3′ CCCTTTTCTTTTAAAATTGTGGATGAATACTGCC
Terms and licenses: Academic/Nonprofit Terms; Industry Terms: Not Available to Industry
How to cite: pLJC2-UMPS-3xFLAG was a gift from David Sabatini (Addgene plasmid # 87975 ; http://n2t.net/addgene:87975 ; RRID:Addgene_87975)
