[The description below was written by a language model from this plasmid's Addgene catalogue record and pLannotate feature annotations shown in this document.]
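Description:
pLJC2-UMPS-3xFLAG is a third-generation, self-inactivating lentiviral transfer vector built on the pLJC2 backbone for expressing human UMP synthase (UMPS, also known as OPRT) in mammalian cells. In bacteria it is maintained through a high-copy ColE1/pUC-type origin and selected with ampicillin via the β-lactamase gene. The backbone also carries an f1 origin, an SV40 origin and remnants of a cloning-vector lac region (CAP site, lac promoter/operator, lacZα and lacI fragments, T3 and T7 promoters).

The viral portion begins with an RSV promoter fused to a truncated HIV-1 5' LTR. This arrangement drives Tat-independent transcription of the genomic RNA in packaging cells, which is what defines the third-generation design. It is followed by the Ψ packaging signal with a gag fragment and by the Rev response element for Rev-dependent nuclear export. It ends with a ΔU3 3' LTR that inactivates the LTR promoter after integration, followed by an SV40 polyadenylation signal. Between the LTRs, a CMV enhancer fragment and promoter drive the UMPS coding sequence, which was cloned between PacI and NotI sites and carries a C-terminal 3xFLAG epitope for detection or immunoprecipitation. A residual fragment of the U6 promoter lies just upstream of the CMV element. No associated RNA cassette is annotated, so it is probably a leftover from the parental vector. Downstream of the insert sit a cPPT/CTS element, which aids nuclear import of the viral genome, and a human PGK promoter driving puromycin N-acetyltransferase, allowing selection of transduced cells. The vector suits stable expression of tagged UMPS. The associated publication concerns UMP synthase and its inhibition by uric acid in physiologic medium.
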