Features (pLannotate 1.2.2; 29 found; start..end, strand, type, name):
      1..589     +  rep_origin     ori: high-copy-number ColE1/pMB1/pBR322/pUC origin of replication
    772..864     +  CDS            lacI (fragment): lac repressor; lacI; The lac repressor binds to the lac operator to inhibit transcription in E. coli. This inhibition can be relieved by adding lactose or isopropyl-β-D-thiogalactopyranoside (IPTG).
    877..898     +  protein_bind   CAP binding site: CAP binding activates transcription in the presence of cAMP. E. coli catabolite activator protein
    913..943     +  promoter       lac promoter: promoter for the E. coli lac operon
    951..967     +  protein_bind   lac operator: The lac repressor binds to the lac operator to inhibit transcription in E. coli. This inhibition can be relieved by adding lactose or isopropyl-β-D-thiogalactopyranoside (IPTG). lac repressor encoded by lacI
   1012..1030    +  promoter       T3 promoter: promoter for bacteriophage T3 RNA polymerase
   1058..1284    +  promoter       RSV promoter: Rous sarcoma virus enhancer/promoter
   1285..1465    +  LTR            5' LTR (truncated): truncated 5' long terminal repeat (LTR) from HIV-1
   1512..1637    +  misc_feature   HIV-1 Ψ: packaging signal of human immunodeficiency virus type 1
   1621..1984    +  CDS            HIV-1 gag (fragment): gag protein from human immunodeficiency virus 1; gag
   2130..2363    +  misc_feature   RRE: The Rev response element (RRE) of HIV-1 allows for Rev-dependent mRNA export from the nucleus to the cytoplasm.
   2740..2840    +  CDS            Rev (fragment): human immunodeficiency virus 1 (HIV-1) Rev protein; rev; enhances nuclear export of unspliced and incompletely spliced viral mRNAs
   2890..3073    +  promoter       U6 promoter (fragment): RNA polymerase III promoter for human U6 snRNA
   3064..3198    +  enhancer       CMV enhancer (fragment): human cytomegalovirus immediate early enhancer; contains an 18-bp deletion relative to the standard CMV enhancer
   3199..3402    +  promoter       CMV promoter: human cytomegalovirus (CMV) immediate early promoter
   3455..4894    +  CDS            UMPS: UMPS_HUMAN - Experimental evidence at protein level: Swiss-Prot protein existence level 1. From Homo sapiens (Human).
   4916..4981    +  CDS            3xFLAG: three tandem FLAG® epitope tags, followed by an enterokinase cleavage site
   5029..5146    +  misc_feature   cPPT/CTS: central polypurine tract and central termination sequence of HIV-1
   5195..5705    +  promoter       hPGK promoter: human phosphoglycerate kinase 1 promoter
   5727..6326    +  CDS            PuroR: puromycin N-acetyltransferase; pac from Streptomyces alboniger; confers resistance to puromycin
   6369..6452    +  CDS            nef (fragment): NEF_HV1Z2 - Experimental evidence at protein level: Swiss-Prot protein existence level 1. Extracellular Nef protein targets CD4(+) T-lymphocytes for apoptosis by interacting with CXCR4 surface receptors. From Human immunodeficiency virus type 1 group M subtype D (isolate Z2/CDC-Z34) (HIV-1).
   6454..6687    +  LTR            3' LTR (ΔU3): self-inactivating 3' long terminal repeat (LTR) from HIV-1
   6759..6880    +  polyA_signal   SV40 poly(A) signal: SV40 polyadenylation signal
   6920..7055    +  rep_origin     SV40 ori: SV40 origin of replication
   7076..7094    -  promoter       T7 promoter: promoter for bacteriophage T7 RNA polymerase
   7102..7257    +  CDS            lacZα (fragment): LacZα fragment of β-galactosidase; lacZ fragment
   7262..7690    +  rep_origin     f1 ori (sequence partly withheld): f1 bacteriophage origin of replication; arrow indicates direction of (+) strand synthesis
   7743..7847    +  promoter       AmpR promoter: bla
   7848..8708    +  CDS            AmpR: β-lactamase; bla; confers resistance to ampicillin, carbenicillin, and related antibiotics
>Addgene plasmid #87975 | pLJC2-UMPS-3xFLAG | addgene full sequence | sequence record 176304 | Addgene NGS Result
TTGAGATCCTTTTTTTCTGCGCGTAATCTGCTGCTTGCAAACAAAAAAACCACCGCTACCAGCGGTGGTT
TGTTTGCCGGATCAAGAGCTACCAACTCTTTTTCCGAAGGTAACTGGCTTCAGCAGAGCGCAGATACCAA
ATACTGTTCTTCTAGTGTAGCCGTAGTTAGGCCACCACTTCAAGAACTCTGTAGCACCGCCTACATACCT
CGCTCTGCTAATCCTGTTACCAGTGGCTGCTGCCAGTGGCGATAAGTCGTGTCTTACCGGGTTGGACTCA
AGACGATAGTTACCGGATAAGGCGCAGCGGTCGGGCTGAACGGGGGGTTCGTGCACACAGCCCAGCTTGG
AGCGAACGACCTACACCGAACTGAGATACCTACAGCGTGAGCTATGAGAAAGCGCCACGCTTCCCGAAGG
GAGAAAGGCGGACAGGTATCCGGTAAGCGGCAGGGTCGGAACAGGAGAGCGCACGAGGGAGCTTCCAGGG
GGAAACGCCTGGTATCTTTATAGTCCTGTCGGGTTTCGCCACCTCTGACTTGAGCGTCGATTTTTGTGAT
GCTCGTCAGGGGGGCGGAGCCTATGGAAAAACGCCAGCAACGCGGCCTTTTTACGGTTCCTGGCCTTTTG
CTGGCCTTTTGCTCACATGTTCTTTCCTGCGTTATCCCCTGATTCTGTGGATAACCGTATTACCGCCTTT
GAGTGAGCTGATACCGCTCGCCGCAGCCGAACGACCGAGCGCAGCGAGTCAGTGAGCGAGGAAGCGGAAG
AGCGCCCAATACGCAAACCGCCTCTCCCCGCGCGTTGGCCGATTCATTAATGCAGCTGGCACGACAGGTT
TCCCGACTGGAAAGCGGGCAGTGAGCGCAACGCAATTAATGTGAGTTAGCTCACTCATTAGGCACCCCAG
GCTTTACACTTTATGCTTCCGGCTCGTATGTTGTGTGGAATTGTGAGCGGATAACAATTTCACACAGGAA
ACAGCTATGACCATGATTACGCCAAGCGCGCAATTAACCCTCACTAAAGGGAACAAAAGCTGGAGCTGCA
AGCTTAATGTAGTCTTATGCAATACTCTTGTAGTCTTGCAACATGGTAACGATGAGTTAGCAACATGCCT
TACAAGGAGAGAAAAAGCACCGTGCATGCCGATTGGTGGAAGTAAGGTGGTACGATCGTGCCTTATTAGG
AAGGCAACAGACGGGTCTGACATGGATTGGACGAACCACTGAATTGCCGCATTGCAGAGATATTGTATTT
AAGTGCCTAGCTCGATACATAAACGGGTCTCTCTGGTTAGACCAGATCTGAGCCTGGGAGCTCTCTGGCT
AACTAGGGAACCCACTGCTTAAGCCTCAATAAAGCTTGCCTTGAGTGCTTCAAGTAGTGTGTGCCCGTCT
GTTGTGTGACTCTGGTAACTAGAGATCCCTCAGACCCTTTTAGTCAGTGTGGAAAATCTCTAGCAGTGGC
GCCCGAACAGGGACTTGAAAGCGAAAGGGAAACCAGAGGAGCTCTCTCGACGCAGGACTCGGCTTGCTGA
AGCGCGCACGGCAAGAGGCGAGGGGCGGCGACTGGTGAGTACGCCAAAAATTTTGACTAGCGGAGGCTAG
AAGGAGAGAGATGGGTGCGAGAGCGTCAGTATTAAGCGGGGGAGAATTAGATCGCGATGGGAAAAAATTC
GGTTAAGGCCAGGGGGAAAGAAAAAATATAAATTAAAACATATAGTATGGGCAAGCAGGGAGCTAGAACG
ATTCGCAGTTAATCCTGGCCTGTTAGAAACATCAGAAGGCTGTAGACAAATACTGGGACAGCTACAACCA
TCCCTTCAGACAGGATCAGAAGAACTTAGATCATTATATAATACAGTAGCAACCCTCTATTGTGTGCATC
AAAGGATAGAGATAAAAGACACCAAGGAAGCTTTAGACAAGATAGAGGAAGAGCAAAACAAAAGTAAGAC
CACCGCACAGCAAGCAGCAGCTGATCTTCAGACCTGGAGGAGGAGATATGAGGGACAATTGGAGAAGTGA
ATTATATAAATATAAAGTAGTAAAAATTGAACCATTAGGAGTAGCACCCACCAAGGCAAAGAGAAGAGTG
GTGCAGAGAGAAAAAAGAGCAGTGGGAATAGGAGCTTTGTTCCTTGGGTTCTTGGGAGCAGCAGGAAGCA
CTATGGGCGCAGCGTCAATGACGCTGACGGTACAGGCCAGACAATTATTGTCTGGTATAGTGCAGCAGCA
GAACAATTTGCTGAGGGCTATTGAGGCGCAACAGCATCTGTTGCAACTCACAGTCTGGGGCATCAAGCAG
CTCCAGGCAAGAATCCTGGCTGTGGAAAGATACCTAAAGGATCAACAGCTCCTGGGGATTTGGGGTTGCT
CTGGAAAACTCATTTGCACCACTGCTGTGCCTTGGAATGCTAGTTGGAGTAATAAATCTCTGGAACAGAT
TTGGAATCACACGACCTGGATGGAGTGGGACAGAGAAATTAACAATTACACAAGCTTAATACACTCCTTA
ATTGAAGAATCGCAAAACCAGCAAGAAAAGAATGAACAAGAATTATTGGAATTAGATAAATGGGCAAGTT
TGTGGAATTGGTTTAACATAACAAATTGGCTGTGGTATATAAAATTATTCATAATGATAGTAGGAGGCTT
GGTAGGTTTAAGAATAGTTTTTGCTGTACTTTCTATAGTGAATAGAGTTAGGCAGGGATATTCACCATTA
TCGTTTCAGACCCACCTCCCAACCCCGAGGGGACCCGACAGGCCCGAAGGAATAGAAGAAGAAGGTGGAG
AGAGAGACAGAGACAGATCCATTCGATTAGTGAACGGATCTCGACGGTATCGATCACGAGACTAGCCTCG
AGCAGCAGCCCCCTTCACCGAGGGCCTATTTCCCATGATTCCTTCATATTTGCATATACGATACAAGGCT
GTTAGAGAGATAATTGGAATTAATTTGACTGTAAACACAAAGATATTAGTACAAAATACGTGACGTAGAA
AGTAATAATTTCTTGGGTAGTTTGCAGTTTTAAAATTATGTTTTAAAATGGACTATCATATGCCAAGTAC
GCCCCCTATTGACGTCAATGACGGTAAATGGCCCGCCTGGCATTATGCCCAGTACATGACCTTATGGGAC
TTTCCTACTTGGCAGTACATCTACGTATTAGTCATCGCTATTACCATGGTGATGCGGTTTTGGCAGTACA
TCAATGGGCGTGGATAGCGGTTTGACTCACGGGGATTTCCAAGTCTCCACCCCATTGACGTCAATGGGAG
TTTGTTTTGGCACCAAAATCAACGGGACTTTCCAAAATGTCGTAACAACTCCGCCCCATTGACGCAAATG
GGCGGTAGGCGTGTACGGTGGGAGGTCTATATAAGCAGAGCTGGTTTAGTGAACCGTCAGATCCGCTAGC
GCTACCGGTTTAATTAACGCGACAATGGCGGTCGCTCGTGCAGCTTTGGGGCCATTGGTGACGGGTCTGT
ACGACGTGCAGGCTTTCAAGTTTGGGGACTTCGTGCTGAAGAGCGGGCTTTCCTCCCCCATCTACATCGA
TCTGCGGGGCATCGTGTCTCGACCGCGTCTTCTGAGTCAGGTTGCAGATATTTTATTCCAAACTGCCCAA
AATGCAGGCATCAGTTTTGACACCGTGTGTGGAGTGCCTTATACAGCTTTGCCATTGGCTACAGTTATCT
GTTCAACCAATCAAATTCCAATGCTTATTAGAAGGAAAGAAACAAAGGATTATGGAACTAAGCGTCTTGT
AGAAGGAACTATTAATCCAGGAGAAACCTGTTTAATCATTGAAGATGTTGTCACCAGTGGATCTAGTGTT
TTGGAAACTGTTGAGGTTCTTCAGAAGGAGGGCTTGAAGGTCACTGATGCCATAGTGCTGTTGGACAGAG
AGCAGGGAGGCAAGGACAAGTTGCAGGCGCACGGGATCCGCCTCCACTCAGTGTGTACATTGTCCAAAAT
GCTGGAGATTCTCGAGCAGCAGAAAAAAGTTGATGCTGAGACAGTTGGGAGAGTGAAGAGGTTTATTCAG
GAGAATGTCTTTGTGGCAGCGAATCATAATGGTTCTCCCCTTTCTATAAAGGAAGCACCCAAAGAACTCA
GCTTCGGTGCACGTGCAGAGCTGCCCAGGATCCACCCAGTTGCATCGAAGCTTCTCAGGCTTATGCAAAA
GAAGGAGACCAATCTGTGTCTATCTGCTGATGTTTCACTGGCCAGAGAGCTGTTGCAGCTAGCAGATGCT
TTAGGACCTAGTATCTGCATGCTGAAGACTCATGTAGATATTTTGAATGATTTTACTCTGGATGTGATGA
AGGAGTTGATAACTCTGGCAAAATGCCATGAGTTCTTGATATTTGAAGACCGGAAGTTTGCAGATATAGG
AAACACAGTGAAAAAGCAGTATGAAGGAGGTATCTTTAAAATAGCTTCCTGGGCAGATCTAGTAAATGCT
CACGTGGTGCCAGGCTCAGGAGTTGTGAAAGGCCTGCAAGAAGTGGGCCTGCCTTTGCATCGGGGGTGCC
TCCTTATTGCGGAAATGAGCTCCACCGGCTCCCTGGCCACTGGGGACTACACTAGAGCAGCGGTTAGAAT
GGCTGAGGAGCACTCTGAATTTGTTGTTGGTTTTATTTCTGGCTCCCGAGTAAGCATGAAACCAGAATTT
CTTCACTTGACTCCAGGAGTTCAGTTGGAAGCAGGAGGAGATAATCTTGGCCAACAGTACAATAGCCCAC
AAGAAGTTATTGGCAAACGAGGTTCCGATATCATCATTGTAGGTCGTGGCATAATCTCAGCAGCTGATCG
TCTGGAAGCAGCAGAGATGTACAGAAAAGCTGCTTGGGAAGCGTATTTGAGTAGACTTGGTGTTGGAGGC
AGCGCGGCCGCAGGCGACTACAAAGACCATGACGGTGATTATAAAGATCATGACATTGATTACAAGGATG
ACGATGACAAGTAATAAGAATTCTCGACCTCGAGACAAATGGCAGTATTCATCCACAATTTTAAAAGAAA
AGGGGGGATTGGGGGGTACAGTGCAGGGGAAAGAATAGTAGACATAATAGCAACAGACATACAAACTAAA
GAATTACAAAAACAAATTACAAAAATTCAAAATTTTCGGGTTTATTACAGGGACAGCAGAGATCCACTTT
GGCCGCGGCTCGAGGGGGTTGGGGTTGCGCCTTTTCCAAGGCAGCCCTGGGTTTGCGCAGGGACGCGGCT
GCTCTGGGCGTGGTTCCGGGAAACGCAGCGGCGCCGACCCTGGGTCTCGCACATTCTTCACGTCCGTTCG
CAGCGTCACCCGGATCTTCGCCGCTACCCTTGTGGGCCCCCCGGCGACGCTTCCTGCTCCGCCCCTAAGT
CGGGAAGGTTCCTTGCGGTTCGCGGCGTGCCGGACGTGACAAACGGAAGCCGCACGTCTCACTAGTACCC
TCGCAGACGGACAGCGCCAGGGAGCAATGGCAGCGCGCCGACCGCGATGGGCTGTGGCCAATAGCGGCTG
CTCAGCAGGGCGCGCCGAGAGCAGCGGCCGGGAAGGGGCGGTGCGGGAGGCGGGGTGTGGGGCGGTAGTG
TGGGCCCTGTTCCTGCCCGCGCGGTGTTCCGCATTCTGCAAGCCTCCGGAGCGCACGTCGGCAGTCGGCT
CCCTCGTTGACCGAATCACCGACCTCTCTCCCCAGGGGGATCCACCGGAGCTTACCATGACCGAGTACAA
GCCCACGGTGCGCCTCGCCACCCGCGACGACGTCCCCAGGGCCGTACGCACCCTCGCCGCCGCGTTCGCC
GACTACCCCGCCACGCGCCACACCGTCGATCCGGACCGCCACATCGAGCGGGTCACCGAGCTGCAAGAAC
TCTTCCTCACGCGCGTCGGGCTCGACATCGGCAAGGTGTGGGTCGCGGACGACGGCGCCGCGGTGGCGGT
CTGGACCACGCCGGAGAGCGTCGAAGCGGGGGCGGTGTTCGCCGAGATCGGCCCGCGCATGGCCGAGTTG
AGCGGTTCCCGGCTGGCCGCGCAGCAACAGATGGAAGGCCTCCTGGCGCCGCACCGGCCCAAGGAGCCCG
CGTGGTTCCTGGCCACCGTCGGCGTCTCGCCCGACCACCAGGGCAAGGGTCTGGGCAGCGCCGTCGTGCT
CCCCGGAGTGGAGGCGGCCGAGCGCGCCGGGGTGCCCGCCTTCCTGGAGACCTCCGCGCCCCGCAACCTC
CCCTTCTACGAGCGGCTCGGCTTCACCGTCACCGCCGACGTCGAGGTGCCCGAAGGACCGCGCACCTGGT
GCATGACCCGCAAGCCCGGTGCCTGACGCCCGCCCCACGACCCGCAGCGCCCGACCGAAAGGAGCGCACG
ACCCCATGCATCGGTACCTTTAAGACCAATGACTTACAAGGCAGCTGTAGATCTTAGCCACTTTTTAAAA
GAAAAGGGGGGACTGGAAGGGCTAATTCACTCCCAACGAAGACAAGATCTGCTTTTTGCTTGTACTGGGT
CTCTCTGGTTAGACCAGATCTGAGCCTGGGAGCTCTCTGGCTAACTAGGGAACCCACTGCTTAAGCCTCA
ATAAAGCTTGCCTTGAGTGCTTCAAGTAGTGTGTGCCCGTCTGTTGTGTGACTCTGGTAACTAGAGATCC
CTCAGACCCTTTTAGTCAGTGTGGAAAATCTCTAGCAGTAGTAGTTCATGTCATCTTATTATTCAGTATT
TATAACTTGCAAAGAAATGAATATCAGAGAGTGAGAGGAACTTGTTTATTGCAGCTTATAATGGTTACAA
ATAAAGCAATAGCATCACAAATTTCACAAATAAAGCATTTTTTTCACTGCATTCTAGTTGTGGTTTGTCC
AAACTCATCAATGTATCTTATCATGTCTGGCTCTAGCTATCCCGCCCCTAACTCCGCCCATCCCGCCCCT
AACTCCGCCCAGTTCCGCCCATTCTCCGCCCCATGGCTGACTAATTTTTTTTATTTATGCAGAGGCCGAG
GCCGCCTCGGCCTCTGAGCTATTCCAGAAGTAGTGAGGAGGCTTTTTTGGAGGCCTAGGGACGTACCCAA
TTCGCCCTATAGTGAGTCGTATTACGCGCGCTCACTGGCCGTCGTTTTACAACGTCGTGACTGGGAAAAC
CCTGGCGTTACCCAACTTAATCGCCTTGCAGCACATCCCCCTTTCGCCAGCTGGCGTAATAGCGAAGAGG
CCCGCACCGATCGCCCTTCCCAACAGTTGCGCAGCCTGAATGGCGAATGGG
[124 nt withheld, positions 7262-7385]
C
[91 nt withheld, positions 7387-7477]
A
[49 nt withheld, positions 7479-7527]
CCTTTGACGTTGGAGTCCACGTTCTTT
[37 nt withheld, positions 7555-7591]
ACCCTATCTCGGTCTATTCTTTTGATTTATAAGGGATTTTGCCGATTTCGGCCTATTGGTTAAAAAATGA
GCTGATTTAACAAAAATTTAACGCGAATTTTAACAAAATATTAACGCTTACAATTTAGGTGGCACTTTTC
GGGGAAATGTGCGCGGAACCCCTATTTGTTTATTTTTCTAAATACATTCAAATATGTATCCGCTCATGAG
ACAATAACCCTGATAAATGCTTCAATAATATTGAAAAAGGAAGAGTATGAGTATTCAACATTTCCGTGTC
GCCCTTATTCCCTTTTTTGCGGCATTTTGCCTTCCTGTTTTTGCTCACCCAGAAACGCTGGTGAAAGTAA
AAGATGCTGAAGATCAGTTGGGTGCACGAGTGGGTTACATCGAACTGGATCTCAACAGCGGTAAGATCCT
TGAGAGTTTTCGCCCCGAAGAACGTTTTCCAATGATGAGCACTTTTAAAGTTCTGCTATGTGGCGCGGTA
TTATCCCGTATTGACGCCGGGCAAGAGCAACTCGGTCGCCGCATACACTATTCTCAGAATGACTTGGTTG
AGTACTCACCAGTCACAGAAAAGCATCTTACGGATGGCATGACAGTAAGAGAATTATGCAGTGCTGCCAT
AACCATGAGTGATAACACTGCGGCCAACTTACTTCTGACAACGATCGGAGGACCGAAGGAGCTAACCGCT
TTTTTGCACAACATGGGGGATCATGTAACTCGCCTTGATCGTTGGGAACCGGAGCTGAATGAAGCCATAC
CAAACGACGAGCGTGACACCACGATGCCTGTAGCAATGGCAACAACGTTGCGCAAACTATTAACTGGCGA
ACTACTTACTCTAGCTTCCCGGCAACAATTAATAGACTGGATGGAGGCGGATAAAGTTGCAGGACCACTT
CTGCGCTCGGCCCTTCCGGCTGGCTGGTTTATTGCTGATAAATCTGGAGCCGGTGAGCGTGGGTCTCGCG
GTATCATTGCAGCACTGGGGCCAGATGGTAAGCCCTCCCGTATCGTAGTTATCTACACGACGGGGAGTCA
GGCAACTATGGATGAACGAAATAGACAGATCGCTGAGATAGGTGCCTCACTGATTAAGCATTGGTAACTG
TCAGACCAAGTTTACTCATATATACTTTAGATTGATTTAAAACTTCATTTTTAATTTAAAAGGATCTAGG
TGAAGATCCTTTTTGATAATCTCATGACCAAAATCCCTTAACGTGAGTTTTCGTTCCACTGAGCGTCAGA
CCCCGTAGAAAAGATCAAAGGATCTTC
